>Addgene plasmid #69630 | MP-B4 | depositor full sequence | sequence record 123370 | Full Sequence
GTCTGACATAAATGACCGCTATGTCTGAACCACGTTTCGTACACCTGCGGGTGCACAGCGACTACTCGAT
GATCGATGGCCTGGCCAAAACCGCACCGTTGGTAAAAAAGGCGGCGGCGTTGGGTATGCCAGCACTGGCG
ATCACCGATTTCACCAACCTTTGTGGTCTGGTGAAGTTCTACGGAGCGGGACATGGCGCAGGGATTAAGC
CTATCGTCGGGGCAGATTTTAACGTCCAGTGCGACCTGCTGGGTGATGAGTTAACCCACCTGACGGTACT
GGCGGCGAACAATACCGGCTATCAGAATCTGACGTTGCTGATCTCAAAAGCGTATCAGCGCGGGTACGGT
GCCGCCGGGCCGATCATCGATCGCGACTGGCTTATCGAATTAAACGAAGGGTTGATCCTTCTTTCCGGCG
GACGCATGGGCGACGTCGGACGCAGTCTTTTGCGTGGTAACAGCGCGCTGGTAGATGAGTGTGTCGCGTT
TTATGAAGAACACTTCCCGGATCGCTATTTTCTCGAGCTGATCCGCACCGGCAGGCCGGATGAAGAAAGC
TATCTGCACGCGGCGGTGGAACTGGCGGAAGCGCGCGGTTTGCCCGTCGTGGCGACCAACGACGTGCGCT
TTATCGACAGCAGCGACTTTGACGCACACGAAATCCGCGTCGCGATCCACGACGGCTTTACCCTCGACGA
TCCTAAACGCCCGCGTAACTATTCGCCGCAGCAATATATGCGTAGCGAAGAGGAGATGTGTGAGCTGTTT
GCCGACATCCCCGAAGCCCTTGCCAACACCGTTGAGATCGCCAAACGCTGTAACGTAACCGTGCGTCTTG
GTGAATACTTCCTGCCGCAGTTCCCGACCGGGGACATGAGCACCGAAGATTATCTGGTCAAGCGTGCAAA
AGAGGGCCTGGAAGAGCGTCTGGCCTTTTTATTCCCTGATGAGGAAGAACGTCTTAAGCGCCGCCCGGAA
TATGACGAACGTCTGGAGACTGAACTTCAGGTTATCAACCAGATGGGCTTCCCGGGCTACTTCCTCATCG
TTATGGAATTTATCCAGTGGTCGAAAGATAACGGCGTACCGGTAGGGCCAGGCCGTGGCTCCGGTGCGGG
TTCACTGGTGGCCTACGCGCTGAAAATCACCGACCTCGATCCGCTGGAATTTGACCTGCTGTTCGAACGT
TTCCTTAACCCGGAACGTGTCTCCATGCCTGACTTCGACGTTGACTTCTGTATGGAGAAACGCGATCAGG
TTATCGAGCACGTAGCGGACATGTACGGTCGTGATGCGGTATCGCAGATCATCACCTTCGGTACAATGGC
GGCGAAAGCGGTGATCCGCGACGTAGGCCGCGTGCTGGGGCATCCGTACGGCTTTGTCGATCGTATCTCG
AAACTGATCCCGCCCGATCCGGGGATGACGCTGGCGAAAGCGTTTGAAGCCGAGCCGCAGCTGCCGGAAA
TCTACGAAGCGGATGAAGAAGTTAAGGCGCTGATCGACATGGCGCGCAAACTGGAAGGGGTCACCCGTAA
CGCCGGTAAGCACGCCGGTGGGGTGGTTATCGCGCCGACCAAAATTACCGATTTTGCGCCGCTTTACTGC
GATGAAGAGGGCAAACATCCGGTCACCCAGTTTGATAAAAGCGACGTTGAATACGCCGGACTGGTGAAGT
TCGACTTCCTTGGTTTGCGTACGCTCACCATCATCAACTGGGCGCTGGAGATGATCAACAAGCGGCGGGC
GAAGAATGGCGAGCCGCCGCTGGATATCGCTGCGATCCCGCTGGATGATAAGAAAAGCTTCGACATGCTG
CAACGCTCGGAAACCACGGCGGTATTCCAGCTTGAATCGCGCGGCATGAAGGACCTGATCAAGCGTCTAC
AACCTGACTGCTTCGAAGATATGATCGCCCTAGTGGCACTGTTCCGCCCCGGTCCGTTGCAATCAGGGAT
GGTGGATAACTTTATCGACCGTAAACATGGTCGTGAAGAGATCTCCTATCCGGACGTACAGTGGCAGCAT
GAAAGCCTGAAACCGGTACTGGAGCCAACCTACGGCATTATCCTGTATCAGGAACAGGTCATGCAGATTG
CGCAGGTGCTTTCTGGTTATACCCTCGGTGGCGCGGATATGCTGCGTCGTGCGATGGGTAAGAAAAAGCC
GGAAGAGATGGCTAAGCAACGTTCTGTATTTGCTGAAGGTGCAGAAAAGAACGGAATCAACGCTGAACTG
GCGATGAAAATCTTCGACCTGGTGGAGAAATTCGCTGGTTACGGATTTAACAAATCGCACTCTGCGGCCT
ATGCTTTGGTGTCATATCAAACGTTATGGCTGAAAGCGCACTATCCTGCGGAGTTTATGGCGGCGGTAAT
GACCGCCGATATGGACAACACCGAGAAGGTGGTGGGTCTGGTGGATGAGTGCTGGCGGATGGGGCTGAAA
ATCCTGCCACCAGATATAAACTCCGGTCTTTACCATTTCCACGTCAACGACGACGGCGAAATCGTGTATG
GTATTGGCGCGATCAAAGGGGTCGGTGAAGGTCCGATTGAGGCCATCATCGAAGCCCGTAATAAAGGCGG
CTACTTCCGCGAACTGTTTGATCTCTGCGCCCGTACCGACACCAAAAAGTTGAACCGTCGCGTGCTGGAA
AAACTGATCATGCCGGGGGCGTTTGACCGTCTTGGGCCACATCGCGCAGCGCTGATGAACTCGCTGGGCG
ATGCGTTAAAAGCGGCAGATCAACACGCGAAAGCGGAAGCTATCGGTCAGGCCGATATGTTCGGCGTGCT
GGCCGAAGAGCCGGAACAAATTGAACAATCCTACGCCAGCTGCCAACCGTGGCCGGAGCAGGTGGTATTA
GATGGGGAACGTGAAACGTTAGGCCTGTACCTGACCGGACACCCTATCAACCAGTATTTAAAAGAGATTG
AGCGTTATGTCGGAGGCGTAAGGCTGAAAGACATGCACCCGACAGAACGTGGTAAAGTCATCACGGCTGC
GGGGCTCGTTGTTGCCGCGCGGGTTATGGTCACCAAGCGCGGCAATCGTATCGGTATCTGCACGCTGGAT
GACCGTTCCGGGCGGCTGGAAGTGATGTTGTTTACTGACGCCCTGGATAAATACCAGCAATTGCTGGAAA
AAGACCGCATACTTATCGTCAGCGGACAGGTCAGCTTTGATGACTTCAGCGGTGGGCTTAAAATGACCGC
TCGCGAAGTGATGGATATTGACGAAGCCCGGGAAAAATATGCTCGCGGGCTTGCTATCTCGCTGACGGAC
AGGCAAATTGATGACCAGCTTTTAAACCGACTCCGTCAGTCTCTGGAACCCCACCGCTCTGGGACAATTC
CAGTACATCTCTACTATCAGAGGGCGGATGCACGCGCGCGGTTGCGTTTTGGCGCGACGTGGCGTGTCTC
TCCGAGCGATCGTTTATTAAACGATCTCCGTGGCCTCATTGGTTCGGAGCAGGTGGAACTGGAGTTTGAC
TAAACTTAATTAACGGCACTCCTCAGCCAAGTCAAAAGCCTCCGACCGGAGGCTTTTGACTACATGCCCA
TGGCGTTTACGCCCCGCCCTGCCACTCATCGCAGTACTGTTGTAATTCATTAAGCATTCTGCCGACATGG
AAGCCATCACAAACGGCATGATGAACCTGAATCGCCAGCGGCATCAGCACCTTGTCGCCTTGCGTATAAT
ATTTGCCCATAGTGAAAACGGGGGCGAAGAAGTTGTCCATATTGGCCACGTTTAAATCAAAACTGGTGAA
ACTCACCCAGGGATTGGCTGAGACGAAAAACATATTCTCAATAAACCCTTTAGGGAAATAGGCCAGGTTT
TCACCGTAACACGCCACATCTTGCGAATATATGTGTAGAAACTGCCGGAAATCGTCGTGGTATTCACTCC
AGAGCGATGAAAACGTTTCAGTTTGCTCATGGAAAACGGTGTAACAAGGGTGAACACTATCCCATATCAC
CAGCTCACCGTCTTTCATTGCCATACGGAACTCCGGATGAGCATTCATCAGGCGGGCAAGAATGTGAATA
AAGGCCGGATAAAACTTGTGCTTATTTTTCTTTACGGTCTTTAAAAAGGCCGTAATATCCAGCTGAACGG
TCTGGTTATAGGTACATTGAGCAACTGACTGAAATGCCTCAAAATGTTCTTTACGATGCCATTGGGATAT
ATCAACGGTGGTATATCCAGTGATTTTTTTCTCCATTTTAGCTTCCTTAGCTCCTGAAAATCTCGATAAC
TCAAAAAATACGCCCGGTAGTGATCTTATTTCATTATGGTGAAAGTTGGAACCTCTTACGTGCCAAGCCA
AATAGGCCGTCACTCGGTCGCTACGCTCCGGGCGTGAGACTGCGGCGGGCGCTGCGGACACATACAAAGT
TACCCACAGATTCCGTGGATAAGCAGGGGACTAACATGTGAGGCAAAACAGCAGGGCCGCGCCGGTGGCG
TTTTTCCATAGGCTCCGCCCTCCTGCCAGAGTTCACATAAACAGACGCTTTTCCGGTGCATCTGTGGGAG
CCGTGAGGCTCAACCATGAATCTGACAGTACGGGCGAAACCCGACAGGACTTAAAGATCCCCACCGTTTC
CGGCGGGTCGCTCCCTCTTGCGCTCTCCTGTTCCGACCCTGCCGTTTACCGGATACCTGTTCCGCCTTTC
TCCCTTACGGGAAGTGTGGCGCTTTCTCATAGCTCACACACTGGTATCTCGGCTCGGTGTAGGTCGTTCG
CTCCAAGCTGGGCTGTAAGCAAGAACTCCCCGTTCAGCCCGACTGCTGCGCCTTATCCGGTAACTGTTCA
CTTGAGTCCAACCCGGAAAAGCACGGTAAAACGCCACTGGCAGCAGCCATTGGTAACTGGGAGTTCGCAG
AGGATTTGTTTAGCTAAACACGCGGTTGCTCTTGAAGTGTGCGCCAAAGTCCGGCTACACTGGAAGGACA
GATTTGGTTGCTGTGCTCTGCGAAAGCCAGTTACCACGGTTAAGCAGTTCCCCAACTGACTTAACCTTCG
ATCAAACCACCTCCCCAGGTGGTTTTTTCGTTTACAGGGCAAAAGATTACGCGCAGAAAAAAAGGATCTC
AAGAAGATCCTTTGATCTTTTCTACTGAACCGCTCTAGATTTCAGTGCAATTTATCTCTTCAAATGTAGC
ACCTGAAGTCAGCCCAGGAGGAAGAGGACATCCGGTCAAATAAAACGAAAGGCTCAGTCGAAAGACTGGG
CCTTTCGTTTTAGACTTAGGGACCCTTTATGACAACTTGACGGCTACATCATTCACTTTTTCTTCACAAC
CGGCACGGAACTCGCTCGGGCTGGCCCCGGTGCATTTTTTAAATACCCGCGAGAAATAGAGTTGATCGTC
AAAACCAACATTGCGACCGACGGTGGCGATAGGCATCCGGGTGGTGCTCAAAAGCAGCTTCGCCTGGCTG
ATACGTTGGTCCTCGCGCCAGCTTAAGACGCTAATCCCTAACTGCTGGCGGAAAAGATGTGACAGACGCG
ACGGCGACAAGCAAACATGCTGTGCGACGCTGGCGATATCAAAATTGCTGTCTGCCAGGTGATCGCTGAT
GTACTGACAAGCCTCGCGTACCCGATTATCCATCGGTGGATGGAGCGACTCGTTAATCGCTTCCATGCGC
CGCAGTAACAATTGCTCAAGCAGATTTATCGCCAGCAGCTCCGAATAGCGCCCTTCCCCTTGCCCGGCGT
TAATGATTTGCCCAAACAGGTCGCTGAAATGCGGCTGGTGCGCTTCATCCGGGCGAAAGAACCCCGTATT
GGCAAATATTGACGGCCAGTTAAGCCATTCATGCCAGTAGGCGCGCGGACGAAAGTAAACCCACTGGTGA
TACCATTCGCGAGCCTCCGGATGACGACCGTAGTGATGAATCTCTCCTGGCGGGAACAGCAAAATATCAC
CCGGTCGGCAAACAAATTCTCGTCCCTGATTTTTCACCACCCCCTGACCGCGAATGGTGAGATTGAGAAT
ATAACCTTTCATTCCCAGCGGTCGGTCGATAAAAAAATCGAGATAACCGTTGGCCTCAATCGGCGTTAAA
CCCGCCACCAGATGGGCATTAAACGAGTATCCCGGCAGCAGGGGATCATTTTGCGCTTCAGCCATACTTT
TCATACTCCCACCATTCAGAGAAGAAACCAATTGTCCATATTGCATCAGACATTGCCGTCACTGCGTCTT
TTACTGGCTCTTCTCGCTAACCCAACCGGTAACCCCGCTTATTAAAAGCATTCTGTAACAAAGCGGGACC
AAAGCCATGACAAAAACGCGTAACAAAAGTGTCTATAATCACGGCAGAAAAGTCCACATTGATTATTTGC
ACGGCGTCACACTTTGCTATGCCATAGCATTTTTATCCATAAGATTAGCGGATCCTACCTGACGCTTTTT
ATCGCAACTCTCTACTGTTTCTCCATACCCGTTTTTTTGGACGCGTACAACTCAA
Features (pLannotate 1.2.2; 8 found; start..end, strand, type, name):
     21..3500    +  CDS            dnaE: DPO3A_ECOLI - Also known as polC. Experimental evidence at protein level: Swiss-Prot protein existence level 1. DNA polymerase III is a complex, multichain enzyme responsible for most of the replicative synthesis in bacteria (PubMed:2932432). This DNA polymerase also exhibits 3' to 5' exonuclease activity. The alpha chain is the DNA polymerase catalytic subunit (PubMed:2932432). It is tethered to replicating DNA by the beta sliding clamp (dnaN), which confers extremely high processivity to the catalytic subunit, copying a 5.4 kb genome in 11 seconds, a speed of at least 500 nucleotides/second
   3530..3561    +  terminator     tonB terminator: bidirectional E. coli tonB-P14 transcription terminator
   3580..4236    -  CDS            cat: CAT_ECOLX - Experimental evidence at protein level: Swiss-Prot protein existence level 1. This enzyme is an effector of chloramphenicol resistance in bacteria. From Escherichia coli. This protein is used as a marker in many commonly used cloning vectors, such as pACYC184.
   4237..4334    -  promoter       cat promoter: promoter of the E. coli cat gene encoding chloramphenicol acetyltransferase
   4389..5127    -  rep_origin     CloDF13 ori: Plasmids containing the CloDF13 (CDF) origin of replication can be propagated in E. coli cells that contain additional plasmids with compatible origins.
   5217..5262    +  terminator     rrnB T1 terminator: transcription terminator T1 from the E. coli rrnB gene
   5277..6155    -  CDS            araC: L-arabinose regulatory protein; araC
   6301..6466    +  promoter       araBAD promoter: araBAD; promoter of the L-arabinose operon of E. coli; the araC regulatory gene is transcribed in the opposite direction (Guzman et al., 1995)
