[The description below was written by a language model from this plasmid's Addgene catalogue record and pLannotate feature annotations shown in this document.]
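Description:
MP-B4 is a bacterial expression plasmid of about 6.5 kb, one of a series of "mutagenesis plasmids" (MPs) built for untargeted in vivo mutagenesis of E. coli. It is based on a CloDF13 (CDF) backbone. This origin is compatible with other common replicons, so the plasmid can be kept in cells that already carry additional plasmids. The record lists it as high copy. Selection is by chloramphenicol resistance, supplied by a cat gene under its native promoter.

The payload is dnaE486, an allele of dnaE, which encodes the alpha catalytic subunit of DNA polymerase III, the main replicative polymerase of E. coli. The annotation identifies the roughly 3.5 kb open reading frame only as dnaE. The record does not state the specific change that defines the 486 allele, although its inclusion in a mutagenesis plasmid implies it acts as a mutator by lowering replication fidelity. The gene is driven by the arabinose-inducible araBAD (PBAD) promoter, with the regulator araC encoded divergently on the same plasmid, and it is followed by the bidirectional tonB terminator. An rrnB T1 terminator lies between the origin and the araC/PBAD region, where it presumably insulates the cassette from read-through transcription.

Adding arabinose turns on the mutator allele and raises the cellular mutation rate across the genome and any co-resident DNA. Glucose strongly represses PBAD, and the depositor notes stress keeping the promoter repressed so that strains remain stable between experiments. The construct is suited to inducible random mutagenesis and directed evolution work in bacteria.
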