Addgene plasmid #69630: MP-B4
Purpose: Untargetted Bacterial Mutagenesis
Depositing lab: David Liu. Depositing organization: Harvard University. Publication: Development of potent in vivo mutagenesis plasmids with broad mutational spectra. Badran AH, Liu DR. Nat Commun. 2015 Oct 7;6:8425. doi: 10.1038/ncomms9425. PubMed 26443021.
Backbone
  Vector backbone: CloDF13
  Backbone manufacturer: David Liu Lab
  Backbone size w/o insert (bp): 2992
  Vector type: Bacterial Expression
Growth in bacteria
  Bacterial resistance: Chloramphenicol, 25 μg/mL
  Growth temperature: 37°C
  Growth strain: NEB Turbo
  Copy number: High Copy
Gene/Insert
  Gene/Insert name: dnaE486
  Promoter: E. coli PBAD
  Cloning method: Ligation Independent Cloning
  Sequencing primers: 5′ pBAD-F; 3′ CAT-F
Terms and licenses: Academic/Nonprofit Terms; Industry Terms: Not Available to Industry
Depositor comments: The authors strongly recommend that all MP-carrying strains be maintained in rich media supplemented by 25 mM glucose. The expression of the MP-borne mutators is regulated by the E. coli arabinose pBAD promoter, which is efficiently repressed at high concentrations of glucose. Please consult Badran and Liu, Nature Communications (2015) for more detailed strain maintenance protocols.
How to cite: MP-B4 was a gift from David Liu (Addgene plasmid # 69630 ; http://n2t.net/addgene:69630 ; RRID:Addgene_69630)
