>Addgene plasmid #69630 | MP-B4 | addgene partial sequence | sequence record 124539 | pBAD-F 5'-ATGCCATAGCATTTTTATCC-3'
ACTCTCTACTGTTTCTCCATACCCGTTTTTTTGGACGCGTACAACTCAAGTCTGACATAAATGACCGCTA
TGTCTGAACCACGTTTCGTACACCTGCGGGTGCACAGCGACTACTCGATGATCGATGGCCTGGCCAAAAC
CGCACCGTTGGTAAAAAAGGCGGCGGCGTTGGGTATGCCAGCACTGGCGATCACCGATTTCACCAACCTT
TGTGGTCTGGTGAAGTTCTACGGAGCGGGACATGGCGCAGGGATTAAGCCTATCGTCGGGGCAGATTTTA
ACGTCCAGTGCGACCTGCTGGGTGATGAGTTAACCCACCTGACGGTACTGGCGGCGAACAATACCGGCTA
TCAGAATCTGACGTTGCTGATCTCAAAAGCGTATCAGCGCGGGTACGGTGCCGCCGGGCCGATCATCGAT
CGCGACTGGCTTATCGAATTAAACGAAGGGTTGATCCTTCTTTCCGGCGGACGCATGGGCGACGTCGGAC
GCAGTCTTTTGCGTGGTAACAGCGCGCTGGTAGATGAGTGTGTCGCGTTTTATGAAGAACACTTCCCGGA
TCGCTATTTTCTCGAGCTGATCCGCACCGGCAGGCCGGATGAAGAAAGCTATCTGCACGCGGCGGTGGAA
CTGGCGGAAGCGCGCGGTTTGCCCGTCGTGGCGACCAACGACGTGCGCTTTATCGACAGCAGCGACTTTG
ACGCACACGAAATCCGCGTCGCGATCCACGACGGCTTTACCCTCGACGATCCTAAACGCCCGCGTAACTA
TTCGCCGCAGCAATATATGCGTAGCGAAGAGGAGATGTGTGAGCTGTTTGCCGACATCC
