>Addgene plasmid #69630 | MP-B4 | addgene partial sequence | sequence record 124599 | CAT-F 5'-GTTTGTGATGGCTTCCATGTC-3'
GCGATGAGTGGCAGGGCGGGGCGTAAACGCCATGGGCATGTAGTCAAAAGCCTCCGGTCGGAGGCTTTTG
ACTTGGCTGAGGAGTGCCGTTAATTAAGTTTAGTCAAACTCCAGTTCCACCTGCTCCGAACCAATGAGGC
CACGGAGATCGTTTAATAAACGATCGCTCGGAGAGACACGCCACGTCGCGCCAAAACGCAACCGCGCGCG
TGCATCCGCCCTCTGATAGTAGAGATGTACTGGAATTGTCCCAGAGCGGTGGGGTTCCAGAGACTGACGG
AGTCGGTTTAAAAGCTGGTCATCAATTTGCCTGTCCGTCAGCGAGATAGCAAGCCCGCGAGCATATTTTT
CCCGGGCTTCGTCAATATCCATCACTTCGCGAGCGGTCATTTTAAGCCCACCGCTGAAGTCATCAAAGCT
GACCTGTCCGCTGACGATAAGTATGCGGTCTTTTTCCAGCAATTGCTGGTATTTATCCAGGGCGTCAGTA
AACAACATCACTTCCAGCCGCCCGGAACGGTCATCCAGCGTGCAGATACCGATACGATTGCCGCGCTTGG
TGACCATAACCCGCGCGGCAACAACGAGCCCCGCAGCCGTGATGACTTTACCACGTTCTGTCGGGTGCAT
GTCTTTCAGCCTTACGCCTCCGACATAACGCTCAATCTCTTTTAAATACTGGTTGATAGGGTGTCCGGTC
AGGTACAGGCCTAACGTTTCACGTTCCCCATCTAATACCACCTGCTCCGGCCACGGTTGGCAGCTGGCGT
AGGATTGTTCAATTTGTTCCGGCTCTTCGGCCAGCACGCCGAACATATCGGCCTGACCGATAGCTTCCGC
TTTCGCGTGTTGATCTGCCGCTT
